>Addgene plasmid #139347 | pRC/CMV-TYK21054-5FF-VSV | addgene full sequence | sequence record 291878 | Addgene NGS Result
CCCCCCAAGAAGCCGCGGGGACTGGCTGCGCTTGACAGGCTGCACTTGGATGGGAGCACCTGGTGCCTCG
GGACTGCTCCGATGCCCGGGTCTGTGCTGAATGTGTAATATGCGGAACTATATTGAAACATTACAACCAT
CTTTTGATGGCAACACCCTGAGGACCTCCCTTTTCCAGATGGGGAAACTGAGGCCCAGAATTGCTAAGTG
GCTTGCTTGAGTTGACACAGGGAGCTCCAGGACTCACCCTCAGCTGAGCCACCTGCCGGGAGCATGCCTC
TGCGCCACTGGGGGATGGCCAGGGGCAGTAAGCCCGTTGGGGATGGAGCCCAGCCCATGGCTGCCATGGG
AGGCCTGAAGGTGCTTCTGCACTGGGCTGGTCCAGGCGGCGGGGAGCCCTGGGTCACTTTCAGTGAGTCA
TCGCTGACAGCTGAGGAAGTCTGCATCCACATTGCACATAAAGTTGGTATCACTCCTCCTTGCTTCAATC
TCTTTGCCCTCTTCGATGCTCAGGCCCAAGTCTGGTTGCCCCCAAACCACATCCTAGAGATCCCCAGAGA
TGCAAGCCTGATGCTATATTTCCGCATAAGGTTTTATTTCCGGAACTGGCATGGCATGAATCCTCGGGAA
CCGGCTGTGTACCGTTGTGGGCCCCCAGGAACCGAGGCATCCTCAGATCAGACAGCACAGGGGATGCAAC
TCCTGGACCCAGCCTCATTTGAGTACCTCTTTGAGCAGGGCAAGCATGAGTTTGTGAATGACGTGGCATC
ACTGTGGGAGCTGTCGACCGAGGAGGAGATCCACCACTTTAAGAATGAGAGCCTGGGCATGGCCTTTCTG
CACCTCTGTCACCTCGCTCTCCGCCATGGCATCCCCCTGGAGGAGGTGGCCAAGAAGACCAGCTTCAAGG
ACTGCATCCCGCGCTCCTTCCGCCGGCATATCCGGCAGCACAGCGCCCTGACCCGGCTGCGCCTTCGGAA
CGTCTTCCGCAGGTTCCTGCGGGACTTCCAGCCGGGCCGACTCTCCCAGCAGATGGTCATGGTCAAATAC
CTAGCCACACTCGAGCGGCTGGCACCCCGCTTCGGCACAGAGCGTGTGCCCGTGTGCCACCTGAGGCTGC
TGGCCCAGGCCGAGGGGGAGCCCTGCTACATCCGGGACAGTGGGGTGGCCCCTACAGACCCTGGCCCTGA
GTCTGCTGCTGGGCCCCCAACCCACGAGGTGCTGGTGACAGGCACTGGTGGCATCCAGTGGTGGCCAGTA
GAGGAGGAGGTGAACAAGGAGGAGGGTTCTAGTGGCAGCAGTGGCAGGAACCCCCAAGCCAGCCTGTTTG
GGAAGAAGGCCAAGGCTCACAAGGCATTCGGCCAGCCGGCAGACAGGCCGCGGGAGCCACTGTGGGCCTA
CTTCTGTGACTTCCGGGACATCACCCACGTGGTGCTGAAAGAGCACTGTGTCAGCATCCACCGGCAGGAC
AACAAGTGCCTGGAGCTGAGCTTGCCTTCCCGGGCTGCGGCGCTGTCCTTCGTGTCGCTGGTGGACGGCT
ATTTCCGCCTGACGGCCGACTCCAGCCACTACCTGTGCCACGAGGTGGCTCCCCCACGGCTGGTGATGAG
CATCCGGGATGGGATCCACGGACCCCTGCTGGAGCCATTTGTGCAGGCCAAGCTGCGGCCCGAGGACGGC
CTGTACCTCATTCACTGGAGCACCAGCCACCCCTACCGCCTGATCCTCACAGTGGCCCAGCGTAGCCAGG
CACCAGACGGCATGCAGAGCTTGCGGCTCCGAAAGTTCCCCATTGAGCAGCAGGACGGGGCCTTCGTGCT
GGAGGGCTGGGGCCGGTCCTTCCCCAGCGTTCGGGAACTTGGGGCTGCCTTGCAGGGCTGCTTGCTGAGG
GCCGGGGATGACTGCTTCTCTCTGCGTCGCTGTTGCCTGCCCCAACCAGGAGAAACCTCCAATCTCATCA
TCATGCGGGGGGCTCGGGCCAGCCCCAGGACACTCAACCTCAGCCAGCTCAGCTTCCACCGGGTTGACCA
GAAGGAGATCACCCAGCTGTCCCACTTGGGCCAGGGCACAAGGACCAACGTGTATGAGGGCCGCCTGCGA
GTGGAGGGCAGCGGGGACCCTGAGGAGGGCAAGATGGATGACGAGGACCCCCTCGTGCCTGGCAGGGACC
GTGGGCAGGAGCTACGAGTGGTGCTCAAAGTGCTGGACCCTAGTCACCATGACATCGCCCTGGCCTTCTA
CGAGACAGCCAGCCTCATGAGCCAGGTCTCCCACACGCACCTGGCCTTCGTGCATGGCGTCTGTGTGCGC
GGCCCTGAAAATATCATGGTGACAGAGTACGTGGAGCACGGACCCCTGGATGTGTGGCTGCGGAGGGAGC
GGGGCCATGTGCCCATGGCTTGGAAGATGGTGGTGGCCCAGCAGCTGGCCAGCGCCCTCAGCTACCTGGA
GAACAAGAACCTGGTTCATGGTAATGTGTGTGGCCGGAACATCCTGCTGGCCCGGCTGGGGTTGGCAGAG
GGCACCAGCCCCTTCATCAAGCTGAGTGATCCTGGCGTGGGCCTGGGCGCCCTCTCCAGGGAGGAGCGGG
TGGAGAGGATCCCCTGGCTGGCCCCCGAATGCCTACCAGGTGGGGCCAACAGCCTAAGCACCGCCATGGA
CAAGTGGGGGTTTGGCGCCACCCTCCTGGAGATCTGCTTTGACGGAGAGGCCCCTCTGCAGAGCCGCAGT
CCCTCCGAGAAGGAGCATTTCTACCAGAGGCAGCACCGGCTGCCCGAGCCCTCCTGCCCACAGCTGGCCA
CACTCACCAGCCAGTGTCTGACCTATGAGCCAACCCAGAGGCCATCATTCCGCACCATCCTGCGTGACCT
CACCCGGCTGCAGCCCCACAATCTTGCTGACGTCTTGACTGTGAACCCGGACTCACCGGCGTCGGACCCT
ACGGTTTTCCACAAGCGCTATTTGAAAAAGATCCGAGATCTGGGCGAGGGTCACTTCGGCAAGGTCAGCT
TGTACTGCTACGATCCGACCAACGACGGCACTGGCGAGATGGTGGCGGTGAAAGCCCTCAAGGCAGACTG
CGGCCCCCAGCACCGCTCGGGCTGGAAGCAGGAGATTGACATTCTGCGCACGCTCTACCACGAGCACATC
ATCAAGTACAAGGGCTGCTGCGAGGACCAAGGCGAGAAGTCGCTGCAGCTGGTCATGGAGTACGTGCCCC
TGGGCAGCCTCCGAGACTACCTGCCCCGGCACAGCATCGGGCTGGCCCAGCTGCTGCTCTTCGCCCAGCA
GATCTGCGAGGGCATGGCCTATCTGCACGCGCAGCACTACATCCACCGAGACCTAGCCGCGCGCAACGTG
CTGCTGGACAACGACAGGCTGGTCAAGATCGGGGACTTTGGCCTAGCCAAGGCCGTGCCCGAAGGCCACG
AGTTCTTCCGCGTGCGCGAGGATGGGGACAGCCCCGTGTTCTGGTATGCCCCAGAGTGCCTGAAGGAGTA
TAAGTTCTACTATGCGTCAGATGTCTGGTCCTTCGGGGTGACCCTGTATGAGCTGCTGACGCACTGTGAC
TCCAGCCAGAGCCCCCCCACGAAATTCCTTGAGCTCATAGGCATTGCTCAGGGTCAGATGACAGTTCTGA
GACTCACTGAGTTGCTGGAACGAGGGGAGAGGCTGCCACGGCCCGACAAATGTCCCTGTGAGGTCTATCA
TCTCATGAAGAACTGCTGGGAGACAGAGGCGTCCTTTCGCCCAACCTTCGAGAACCTCATACCCATTCTG
AAGACAGTCCATGAGAAGTACCAAGGCCAGGCCCCTTCAGTGTTCAGCGTGTGCTGAGGCACAATGGCAG
CCCTGCCTGGGAGGACTGGACCAGGCAGTGGCTGCAGCCCGGGGGATCCACTAGTTCTAGAGGGCCCTAT
TCTATAGTGTCACCTAAATGCTAGAGCTCGCTGATCAGCCTCGACTGTGCCTTCTAGTTGCCAGCCATCT
GTTGTTTGCCCCTCCCCCGTGCCTTCCTTGACCCTGGAAGGTGCCACTCCCACTGTCCTTTCCTAATAAA
ATGAGGAAATTGCATCGCATTGTCTGAGTAGGTGTCATTCTATTCTGGGGGGTGGGGTGGGGCAGGACAG
CAAGGGGGAGGATTGGGAAGACAATAGCAGGCATGCTGGGGATGCGGTGGGCTCTATGGCTTCTGAGGCG
GAAAGAACCAGCTGGGGCTCGAGGGGGGATCCCC
[124 nt withheld, positions 4235-4358]
C
[91 nt withheld, positions 4360-4450]
A
[49 nt withheld, positions 4452-4500]
CCTTTGACGTTGGAGTCCACGTTCTTT
[37 nt withheld, positions 4528-4564]
ACCCTATCTCGGTCTATTCTTTTGATTTATAAGGGATTTTGCCGATTTCGGCCTATTGGTTAAAAAATGA
GCTGATTTAACAAAAATTTAACGCGAATTTTAACAAAATATTAACGCTTACAATTTAAATATTTGCTTAT
ACAATCT
[37 nt withheld, positions 4712-4748]
GGGTACCGAGCTCGAATTCTGTGGAATGTGTGTCAGTTAGGGTGTGGAAAGTCCCCAGGCTCCCCAGCAG
GCAGAAGTATGCAAAGCATGCATCTCAATTAGTCAGCAACCAGGTGTGGAAAGTCCCCAGGCTCCCCAGC
AGGCAGAAGTATGCAAAGCATGCATCTCAATTAGTCAGCAACCATAGTCCCGCCCCTAACTCCGCCCATC
CCGCCCCTAACTCCGCCCAGTTCCGCCCATTCTCCGCCCCATGGCTGACTAATTTTTTTTATTTATGCAG
AGGCCGAGGCCGCCTCGGCCTCTGAGCTATTCCAGAAGTAGTGAGGAGGCTTTTTTGGAGGCCTAGGCTT
TTGCAAAAAGCTCCCGGGAGCTTGGATATCCATTTTCGGATCTGATCAAGAGACAGGATGAGGATCGTTT
CGCATGATTGAACAAGATGGATTGCACGCAGGTTCTCCGGCCGCTTGGGTGGAGAGGCTATTCGGCTATG
ACTGGGCACAACAGACAATCGGCTGCTCTGATGCCGCCGTGTTCCGGCTGTCAGCGCAGGGGCGCCCGGT
TCTTTTTGTCAAGACCGACCTGTCCGGTGCCCTGAATGAACTGCAGGACGAGGCAGCGCGGCTATCGTGG
CTGGCCACGACGGGCGTTCCTTGCGCAGCTGTGCTCGACGTTGTCACTGAAGCGGGAAGGGACTGGCTGC
TATTGGGCGAAGTGCCGGGGCAGGATCTCCTGTCATCTCACCTTGCTCCTGCCGAGAAAGTATCCATCAT
GGCTGATGCAATGCGGCGGCTGCATACGCTTGATCCGGCTACCTGCCCATTCGACCACCAAGCGAAACAT
CGCATCGAGCGAGCACGTACTCGGATGGAAGCCGGTCTTGTCGATCAGGATGATCTGGACGAAGAGCATC
AGGGGCTCGCGCCAGCCGAACTGTTCGCCAGGCTCAAGGCGCGCATGCCCGACGGCGAGGATCTCGTCGT
GACCCATGGCGATGCCTGCTTGCCGAATATCATGGTGGAAAATGGCCGCTTTTCTGGATTCATCGACTGT
GGCCGGCTGGGTGTGGCGGACCGCTATCAGGACATAGCGTTGGCTACCCGTGATATTGCTGAAGAGCTTG
GCGGCGAATGGGCTGACCGCTTCCTCGTGCTTTACGGTATCGCCGCTCCCGATTCGCAGCGCATCGCCTT
CTATCGCCTTCTTGACGAGTTCTTCTGAGCGGGACTCTGGGGTTCGAAATGACCGACCAAGCGACGCCCA
ACCTGCCATCACGAGATTTCGATTCCACCGCCGCCTTCTATGAAAGGTTGGGCTTCGGAATCGTTTTCCG
GGACGCCGGCTGGATGATCCTCCAGCGCGGGGATCTCATGCTGGAGTTCTTCGCCCACCCCAACTTGTTT
ATTGCAGCTTATAATGGTTACAAATAAAGCAATAGCATCACAAATTTCACAAATAAAGCATTTTTTTCAC
TGCATTCTAGTTGTGGTTTGTCCAAACTCATCAATGTATCTTATCATGTCTGGATCCGTCGACCTCGAGA
GCTTGGCGTAATCATGGTCATAGCTGTTTCCTGTGTGAAATTGTTATCCGCTCACAATTCCACACAACAT
ACGAGCCGGAAGCATAAAGTGTAAAGCCTGGGGTGCCTAATGAGTGAGCTAACTCACATTAATTGCGTTG
CGCTCACTGCCCGCTTTCCAGTCGGGAAACCTGTCGTGCCAGCTGCATTAATGAATCGGCCAACGCGCGG
GGAGAGGCGGTTTGCGTATTGGGCGCTCTTCCGCTTCCTCGCTCACTGACTCGCTGCGCTCGGTCGTTCG
GCTGCGGCGAGCGGTATCAGCTCACTCAAAGGCGGTAATACGGTTATCCACAGAATCAGGGGATAACGCA
GGAAAGAACATGTGAGCAAAAGGCCAGCAAAAGGCCAGGAACCGTAAAAAGGCCGCGTTGCTGGCGTTTT
TCCATAGGCTCCGCCCCCCTGACGAGCATCACAAAAATCGACGCTCAAGTCAGAGGTGGCGAAACCCGAC
AGGACTATAAAGATACCAGGCGTTTCCCCCTGGAAGCTCCCTCGTGCGCTCTCCTGTTCCGACCCTGCCG
CTTACCGGATACCTGTCCGCCTTTCTCCCTTCGGGAAGCGTGGCGCTTTCTCATAGCTCACGCTGTAGGT
ATCTCAGTTCGGTGTAGGTCGTTCGCTCCAAGCTGGGCTGTGTGCACGAACCCCCCGTTCAGCCCGACCG
CTGCGCCTTATCCGGTAACTATCGTCTTGAGTCCAACCCGGTAAGACACGACTTATCGCCACTGGCAGCA
GCCACTGGTAACAGGATTAGCAGAGCGAGGTATGTAGGCGGTGCTACAGAGTTCTTGAAGTGGTGGCCTA
ACTACGGCTACACTAGAAGAACAGTATTTGGTATCTGCGCTCTGCTGAAGCCAGTTACCTTCGGAAAAAG
AGTTGGTAGCTCTTGATCCGGCAAACAAACCACCGCTGGTAGCGGTGGTTTTTTTGTTTGCAAGCAGCAG
ATTACGCGCAGAAAAAAAGGATCTCAAGAAGATCCTTTGATCTTTTCTACGGGGTCTGACGCTCAGTGGA
ACGAAAACTCACGTTAAGGGATTTTGGTCATGAGATTATCAAAAAGGATCTTCACCTAGATCCTTTTAAA
TTAAAAATGAAGTTTTAAATCAATCTAAAGTATATATGAGTAAACTTGGTCTGACAGTTACCAATGCTTA
ATCAGTGAGGCACCTATCTCAGCGATCTGTCTATTTCGTTCATCCATAGTTGCCTGACTCCCCGTCGTGT
AGATAACTACGATACGGGAGGGCTTACCATCTGGCCCCAGTGCTGCAATGATACCGCGAGACCCACGCTC
ACCGGCTCCAGATTTATCAGCAATAAACCAGCCAGCCGGAAGGGCCGAGCGCAGAAGTGGTCCTGCAACT
TTATCCGCCTCCATCCAGTCTATTAATTGTTGCCGGGAAGCTAGAGTAAGTAGTTCGCCAGTTAATAGTT
TGCGCAACGTTGTTGCCATTGCTACAGGCATCGTGGTGTCACGCTCGTCGTTTGGTATGGCTTCATTCAG
CTCCGGTTCCCAACGATCAAGGCGAGTTACATGATCCCCCATGTTGTGCAAAAAAGCGGTTAGCTCCTTC
GGTCCTCCGATCGTTGTCAGAAGTAAGTTGGCCGCAGTGTTATCACTCATGGTTATGGCAGCACTGCATA
ATTCTCTTACTGTCATGCCATCCGTAAGATGCTTTTCTGTGACTGGTGAGTACTCAACCAAGTCATTCTG
AGAATAGTGTATGCGGCGACCGAGTTGCTCTTGCCCGGCGTCAATACGGGATAATACCGCGCCACATAGC
AGAACTTTAAAAGTGCTCATCATTGGAAAACGTTCTTCGGGGCGAAAACTCTCAAGGATCTTACCGCTGT
TGAGATCCAGTTCGATGTAACCCACTCGTGCACCCAACTGATCTTCAGCATCTTTTACTTTCACCAGCGT
TTCTGGGTGAGCAAAAACAGGAAGGCAAAATGCCGCAAAAAAGGGAATAAGGGCGACACGGAAATGTTGA
ATACTCATACTCTTCCTTTTTCAATATTATTGAAGCATTTATCAGGGTTATTGTCTCATGAGCGGATACA
TATTTGAATGTATTTAGAAAAATAAACAAATAGGGGTTCCGCGCACATTTCCCCGAAAAGTGCCACCTGA
CGTCGACGGATCGGGAGATCTCCCGATCCCCTATGGTGCACTCTCAGTACAATCTGCTCTGATGCCGCAT
AGTTAAGCCAGTATCTGCTCCCTGCTTGTGTGTTGGAGGTCGCTGAGTAGTGCGCGAGCAAAATTTAAGC
TACAACAAGGCAAGGCTTGACCGACAATTGCATGAAGAATCTGCTTAGGGTTAGGCGTTTTGCGCTGCTT
CGCGATGTACGGGCCAGATATACGCGTTGACATTGATTATTGACTAGTTATTAATAGTAATCAATTACGG
GGTCATTAGTTCATAGCCCATATATGGAGTTCCGCGTTACATAACTTACGGTAAATGGCCCGCCTGGCTG
ACCGCCCAACGACCCCCGCCCATTGACGTCAATAATGACGTATGTTCCCATAGTAACGCCAATAGGGACT
TTCCATTGACGTCAATGGGTGGAGTATTTACGGTAAACTGCCCACTTGGCAGTACATCAAGTGTATCATA
TGCCAAGTACGCCCCCTATTGACGTCAATGACGGTAAATGGCCCGCCTGGCATTATGCCCAGTACATGAC
CTTATGGGACTTTCCTACTTGGCAGTACATCTACGTATTAGTCATCGCTATTACCATGGTGATGCGGTTT
TGGCAGTACATCAATGGGCGTGGATAGCGGTTTGACTCACGGGGATTTCCAAGTCTCCACCCCATTGACG
TCAATGGGAGTTTGTTTTGGCACCAAAATCAACGGGACTTTCCAAAATGTCGTAACAACTCCGCCCCATT
GACGCAAATGGGCGGTAGGCGTGTACGGTGGGAGGTCTATATAAGCAGAGCTCTCTGGCTAACTAGAGAA
CCCACTGCTTACTGGCTTATCGAAATTAATACGACTCACTATAGGGAGACCCAAGCTTGTCGAGGAACTG
AAAAACCAGAAAGTTAACTGGTAAGTTTAGTCTTTTTGTCTTTTATTTCAGGTCCCGGATCCCCCCCCCC
Features (pLannotate 1.2.2; 24 found; start..end, strand, type, name):
    274..3834    +  CDS            TYK2: TYK2_HUMAN - Experimental evidence at protein level: Swiss-Prot protein existence level 1. Probably involved in intracellular signal transduction by being involved in the initiation of type I IFN signaling. Phosphorylates the interferon-alpha/beta receptor alpha chain. From Homo sapiens (Human).
   3882..3912    -  misc_feature   MCS (fragment): pBluescript multiple cloning site
   3921..3939    -  promoter       SP6 promoter: promoter for bacteriophage SP6 RNA polymerase
   3965..4189    +  polyA_signal   bGH poly(A) signal: bovine growth hormone polyadenylation signal
   4193..4214    +  promoter       SV40 promoter (fragment): SV40 enhancer and early promoter
   4235..4663    +  rep_origin     f1 ori (sequence partly withheld): f1 bacteriophage origin of replication; arrow indicates direction of (+) strand synthesis
   4749..4767    -  misc_feature   MCS (fragment): pUC18/19 multiple cloning site
   4776..5105    +  promoter       SV40 promoter: SV40 enhancer and early promoter
   5172..5963    +  CDS            neo: KKA2_KLEPN - Also known as kan, nptII. Experimental evidence at protein level: Swiss-Prot protein existence level 1. Resistance to kanamycin, neomycin, paromomycin, ribostamycin, butirosin and gentamicin B. From Klebsiella pneumoniae.
   5987..6145    +  CDS            ble (fragment): BLE_KLEPN - Experimental evidence at protein level: Swiss-Prot protein existence level 1. Binding protein with a strong affinity to the bleomycin family of antibiotics. Binds to CL990; an antimitotic-antibiotic compound. From Klebsiella pneumoniae.
   6140..6274    +  polyA_signal   SV40 poly(A) signal: SV40 polyadenylation signal
   6329..6345    -  protein_bind   lac operator: The lac repressor binds to the lac operator to inhibit transcription in E. coli. This inhibition can be relieved by adding lactose or isopropyl-β-D-thiogalactopyranoside (IPTG). lac repressor encoded by lacI
   6353..6383    -  promoter       lac promoter: promoter for the E. coli lac operon
   6398..6419    -  protein_bind   CAP binding site: CAP binding activates transcription in the presence of cAMP. E. coli catabolite activator protein
   6432..6524    -  CDS            lacI (fragment): lac repressor; lacI; The lac repressor binds to the lac operator to inhibit transcription in E. coli. This inhibition can be relieved by adding lactose or isopropyl-β-D-thiogalactopyranoside (IPTG).
   6707..7295    -  rep_origin     ori: high-copy-number ColE1/pMB1/pBR322/pUC origin of replication
   7466..8326    -  CDS            AmpR: β-lactamase; bla; confers resistance to ampicillin, carbenicillin, and related antibiotics
   8327..8431    -  promoter       AmpR promoter: bla
   8490..8542    -  misc_feature   bom (fragment): basis of mobility region from pBR322
   8697..9076    +  enhancer       CMV enhancer: human cytomegalovirus immediate early enhancer
   9077..9280    +  promoter       CMV promoter: human cytomegalovirus (CMV) immediate early promoter
   9276..9309    +  LTR            5' LTR (truncated) (fragment): truncated 5' long terminal repeat (LTR) from HIV-1
   9325..9343    +  promoter       T7 promoter: promoter for bacteriophage T7 RNA polymerase
   9389..9430    +  intron         SV40 intron (fragment): modified SV40 intron with splice donor and acceptor sites
