[The description below was written by a language model from this plasmid's Addgene catalogue record and pLannotate feature annotations shown in this document.]
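Description:
pRC/CMV-TYK21054-5FF-VSV is a 9.4 kb mammalian expression plasmid built on the pRC/CMV backbone and carrying a mutant human TYK2 cDNA. It is propagated in E. coli through a high-copy ColE1/pUC-type origin with ampicillin selection from the β-lactamase gene. An f1 origin is also present, which can support single-stranded DNA production. For stable selection in mammalian cells, a separate cassette places the neomycin phosphotransferase gene under the SV40 enhancer/early promoter with an SV40 polyadenylation signal, giving G418 resistance. The short ble, lacI, HIV-1 LTR, SV40 intron and bom matches in the annotation are small fragments, most likely backbone remnants or chance similarities rather than functional parts.

The payload is driven by the human CMV immediate-early enhancer and promoter and terminated by the bovine growth hormone polyadenylation signal. T7 and SP6 promoters flank the insert and serve as sequencing primer sites. The insert is described as the TYK2 cDNA with 267 nt of 5' untranslated region, which agrees with the annotated coding sequence beginning shortly after that distance. The two adjacent tyrosines of the kinase activation loop are replaced by phenylalanine (Y1054F/Y1055F), so they cannot be phosphorylated, and a V362F change is also recorded. The name suggests a VSV epitope tag, but neither the catalogue fields nor the feature table annotates one, so its presence and position are not confirmed here. The construct expresses an activation-loop mutant of this Janus-family kinase. The associated work concerns the role of these regulatory tyrosines in interferon-alpha-dependent TYK2 activation.
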