Addgene plasmid #139347: pRC/CMV-TYK21054-5FF-VSV
Purpose: Expression of TYK2 protein mutated in the two tyrosines (Y1054F/Y1055F) of the activation loop
Depositing lab: Sandra Pellegrini. Depositing organization: Institut Pasteur. Publication: Interferon-alpha-dependent activation of Tyk2 requires phosphorylation of positive regulatory tyrosines by another kinase. Gauzzi MC, Velazquez L, McKendry R, Mogensen KE, Fellous M, Pellegrini S. J Biol Chem. 1996 Aug 23;271(34):20494-500. doi: 10.1074/jbc.271.34.20494. PubMed 8702790.
Backbone
  Vector backbone: pRC/CMV
  Vector type: Mammalian Expression
  Selectable markers: Neomycin (select with G418)
Growth in bacteria
  Bacterial resistance: Ampicillin, 100 μg/mL
  Growth temperature: 37°C
  Growth strain: DH5alpha
  Copy number: High Copy
Gene/Insert
  Gene/Insert name: TYK2 cDNA with 267nt of 5' UTR
  Species: H. sapiens (human)
  Mutation: V362F-Y1054F-Y1055F
  Entrez Gene: TYK2 (a.k.a. IMD35, JTK1)
  Promoter: CMV
  Cloning method: Restriction Enzyme; 5′ cloning site Unknown (unknown if destroyed)
  Sequencing primers: 5′ T7; 3′ Sp6
Terms and licenses: Academic/Nonprofit Terms; Industry Terms: Not Available to Industry
How to cite: pRC/CMV-TYK21054-5FF-VSV was a gift from Sandra Pellegrini (Addgene plasmid # 139347 ; http://n2t.net/addgene:139347 ; RRID:Addgene_139347)
